Addgene plasmid #155127: pGTag-P2A-QFGal4-SV40pA
Purpose: Donor for precise CRISPR directed genomic integration of QFGal4 using the GeneWeld method
Depositing lab: Bret Pearson. Publication: An optimized QF-binary expression system for use in zebrafish. Burgess J, Burrows JT, Sadhak R, Chiang S, Weiss A, D'Amata C, Molinaro AM, Zhu S, Long M, Hu C, Krause HM, Pearson BJ. Dev Biol. 2020 Jul 19. pii: S0012-1606(20)30202-5. doi: 10.1016/j.ydbio.2020.07.007. PubMed 32697972.
Backbone
  Vector backbone: pK
  Backbone manufacturer: Karl J. Clark
  Backbone size w/o insert (bp): 3310
  Total vector size (bp): 4390
  Vector type: CRISPR, Synthetic Biology
Growth in bacteria
  Bacterial resistance: Kanamycin, 50 μg/mL
  Growth temperature: 30°C
  Growth strain: NEB Stable
  Copy number: High Copy
Gene/Insert
  Gene/Insert name: P2A-QFGal4
  Species: S. cerevisiae (budding yeast); Neurospora crassa
  Insert size (bp): 1080
  GenBank ID: 855828 3875756
  Cloning method: Restriction Enzyme; 5′ cloning site BamHi (not destroyed); 3′ cloning site AscI (not destroyed)
  Sequencing primers: 5′ GCATGGATGTTTTCCCAGTC; 3′ atggctcataacaccccttg
Terms and licenses: Academic/Nonprofit Terms; Industry Terms: Not Available to Industry
Depositor comments: pGTag series vectors were described in PMID: 32412410. pGTag-P2A-QFGal4-SV40 was modified from pGTag-eGFP-SV40 (Plasmid #117813).
How to cite: pGTag-P2A-QFGal4-SV40pA was a gift from Bret Pearson (Addgene plasmid # 155127 ; http://n2t.net/addgene:155127 ; RRID:Addgene_155127)
