[The description below was written by a language model from this plasmid's Addgene catalogue record and pLannotate feature annotations shown in this document.]
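Description:
pGTag-P2A-QFGal4-SV40pA is a 4,390 bp bacterial donor plasmid for CRISPR-directed targeted integration by the GeneWeld method, built on the pK backbone of the pGTag vector series and derived from the eGFP version of that series by swapping the cargo. It is maintained in E. coli through a high-copy ColE1/pUC-type origin and selected with kanamycin via the KanR (aph(3')-Ia) gene. The remaining annotated backbone elements are cloning-vector remnants. They include a lac promoter/operator region with lacZα fragments, T3 and T7 promoters, rrnB terminators, and partial Gateway att sites.

The payload is a promoterless cassette of about 1.1 kb cloned between BamHI and AscI sites. It begins with a P2A peptide sequence, followed by a portion of the Neurospora crassa qa-1f (QF) transcription factor fused to the activation domain of S. cerevisiae GAL4, which together form the hybrid QFGal4 transactivator. An SV40 polyadenylation signal lies just downstream, although the automated annotation calls it on the opposite strand. Because the cassette has no promoter of its own, expression depends on in-frame integration into a targeted endogenous gene. The P2A element causes ribosomal skipping, so QFGal4 is released as a separate polypeptide from the host protein and its expression follows the pattern of the tagged locus.

The record does not annotate homology arms; in GeneWeld donors, short locus-specific arms are normally added by the user on either side of the cargo. The associated publication describes an optimized QF binary expression system for zebrafish, where knock-in driver lines made with this donor would activate QF-responsive reporter or effector transgenes.
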