Features (pLannotate 1.2.2; 21 found; start..end, strand, type, name):
     10..102     +  CDS            lacI (fragment): lac repressor; lacI; The lac repressor binds to the lac operator to inhibit transcription in E. coli. This inhibition can be relieved by adding lactose or isopropyl-β-D-thiogalactopyranoside (IPTG).
    157..184     -  terminator     rrnB T2 terminator: transcription terminator T2 from the E. coli rrnB gene
    316..359     +  terminator     rrnB T1 terminator: Escherichia coli rrnB; transcription terminator T1 from the E. coli rrnB gene
    406..442     -  CDS            lacZα (fragment): LacZα fragment of β-galactosidase; lacZ fragment
    525..546     +  protein_bind   CAP binding site: CAP binding activates transcription in the presence of cAMP. E. coli catabolite activator protein
    561..591     +  promoter       lac promoter: promoter for the E. coli lac operon
    599..615     +  protein_bind   lac operator: The lac repressor binds to the lac operator to inhibit transcription in E. coli. This inhibition can be relieved by adding lactose or isopropyl-β-D-thiogalactopyranoside (IPTG). lac repressor encoded by lacI
    660..678     +  promoter       T3 promoter: promoter for bacteriophage T3 RNA polymerase
    694..717     +  misc_feature   MCS (fragment): pBluescript multiple cloning site
    726..744     -  promoter       T7 promoter: promoter for bacteriophage T7 RNA polymerase
    752..907     +  CDS            lacZα (fragment): LacZα fragment of β-galactosidase; lacZ fragment
    930..985     +  CDS            P2A (fragment): 2A peptide from porcine teschovirus-1 polyprotein Eukaryotic ribosomes fail to insert a peptide bond between the Gly and Pro residues, yielding separate polypeptides.
   1014..1601    +  CDS            qa-1f (fragment): QA1F_NEUCR - Protein predicted: Swiss-Prot protein existence level 4. Transcription activation of genes for enzymes and proteins of quinate metabolism by binding to a 16 base-pair sequence (consensus 5'- GGRTAARYRYTTAYCC-3') in front of each Qa genes. From Neurospora crassa (strain ATCC 24698 / 74-OR23-1A / CBS 708.71 / DSM 1257 / FGSC 987).
   1647..1991    +  CDS            GAL4 activation domain: activation domain of the GAL4 transcriptional activator; Saccharomyces cerevisiae GAL4 (truncated)
   2008..2025    -  promoter       T7 promoter (fragment): promoter for bacteriophage T7 RNA polymerase
   2030..2164    -  polyA_signal   SV40 poly(A) signal: SV40 polyadenylation signal
   2227..2247    -  protein_bind   attB3: mutant version of attB; core recombination site for the Gateway® BP reaction BP Clonase™
   2238..2323    -  protein_bind   attL1 (fragment): mutant version of attL; recombination site for the Gateway® LR reaction LR Clonase™
   2521..2539    -  promoter       T7 promoter: promoter for bacteriophage T7 RNA polymerase
   2673..3482    +  CDS            KanR: aminoglycoside phosphotransferase; aph(3')-Ia; confers resistance to kanamycin in bacteria or G418 (Geneticin®) in eukaryotes
   3629..4217    +  rep_origin     ori: high-copy-number ColE1/pMB1/pBR322/pUC origin of replication
>Addgene plasmid #155127 | pGTag-P2A-QFGal4-SV40pA | addgene full sequence | sequence record 310839 | Addgene NGS Result
AGCGGATGTGCGCCCAATACGCAAACCGCCTCTCCCCGCGCGTTGGCCGATTCATTAATGCAGCTGGCAC
GACAGGTTTCCCGACTGGAAAGCGGGCAGTGAGCGCAACGCAATTAATACGCGTACCGCTAGCCAGGAAG
AGTTTGTAGAAACGCAAAAAGGCCATCCGTCAGGATGGCCTTCTGCTTAGTTTGATGCCTGGCAGTTTAT
GGCGGGCGTCCTGCCCGCCACCCTCCGGGCCGTTGCTTCACAACGTTCAAATCCGCTCCCGGCGGATTTG
TCCTACTCAGGAGAGCGTTCACCGACAAACAACAGATAAAACGAAAGGCCCAGTCTTCCGACTGAGCCTT
TCGTTTTATTTGATGCCTGGCAGTTCCCTACTCTCGCGTTAACGCTAGCATGGATGTTTTCCCAGTCACG
ACGTTGTAAAACGACGGCCAGTCTTAAGCTCGGGCCCTGCAGCTCTAGAGCTCGAATTCGGGAGGCGTTC
GGGCCACAGCGGACACGCAGGTGCGCAACGCAATTAATGTGAGTTAGCTCACTCATTAGGCACCCCAGGC
TTTACACTTTATGCTTCCGGCTCGTATGTTGTGTGGAATTGTGAGCGGATAACAATTTCACACAGGAAAC
AGCTATGACCATGATTACGCCAAGCGCGCAATTAACCCTCACTAAAGGGAACAAAAGCTGGAGGACCTCG
AGGGGGGGCCCGGTACCCAATTCGCCCTATAGTGAGTCGTATTACGCGCGCTCACTGGCCGTCGTTTTAC
AACGTCGTGACTGGGAAAACCCTGGCGTTACCCAACTTAATCGCCTTGCAGCACATCCCCCTTTCGCCAG
CTGGCGTAATAGCGAAGAGGCCCGCACCGATCGCCCTTCCCAACAGTTGCGCAGCCTGAATGGCGAATGG
ACCTGCCACAGGATCCGGAGCCACGAACTTCTCTCTGTTAAAGCAAGCAGGAGACGTGGAAGAAAACCCC
GGTCCCGGGATGGCACCCAAGAAGAAGAGGAAGATGCCGCCTAAACGCAAGACACTCAATGCCGCTGCCG
AAGCCAATGCCCACGCTGATGGCCATGCTGATGGCAATGCTGATGGTCATGTCGCTAACACTGCAGCAAG
CAGCAACAACGCCCGTTTTGCGGACTTGACCAACATTGACACACCCGGCCTCGGCCCTACCACGACGACG
TTACTTGTCGAGCCCGCTCGTTCGAAACGCCAGAGAGTCTCGAGGGCCTGTGATCAGTGTCGAGCTGCAC
GTGAAAAGTGTGATGGAATCCAGCCGGCTTGCTTCCCCTGTGTGTCGCAGGGCCGGTCGTGTACCTACCA
GGCCAGTCCCAAGAAGCGAGGAGTCCAGACGGGCTACATCCGCACTCTCGAACTGGCTCTGGCTTGGATG
TTCGAGAACGTTGCCCGCAGCGAGGACGCCCTCCACAATCTTTTGGTCCGTGATGCTGGCCAGGGCAGCG
CTCTCCTGGTCGGCAAAGACTCGCCTGCTGCAGAACGCCTGCATGCAAGATGGGCGACGAGTCGAGTCAA
CAAAAGCATCACCCGTCTTCTCTCAGGTGCTAGCACTAGTAGCGCCGGTCAACAGCAACAGCTGCAATCA
TTAGTGCCACTGACCCCGTCTGCTTTGTTTGGTGGCGCCAATTTTAATCAAAGTGGGAATATTGCTGATA
GCTCATTGTCCTTCACTTTCACTAACAGTAGCAACGGTCCGAACCTCATAACAACTCAAACAAATTCTCA
AGCGCTTTCACAACCAATTGCCTCCTCTAACGTTCATGATAACTTCATGAATAATGAAATCACGGCTAGT
AAAATTGATGATGGTAATAATTCAAAACCACTGTCACCTGGTTGGACGGACCAAACTGCGTATAACGCGT
TTGGAATCACTACAGGGATGTTTAATACCACTACAATGGATGATGTATATAACTATCTATTCGATGATGA
AGATACCCCACCAAACCCAAAAAAAGAGTAAAGGCGCGCCTCTAGAACTATAGTGAGTCGTATTACGTAG
ATCCAGACATGATAAGATACATTGATGAGTTTGGACAAACCACAACTAGAATGCAGTGAAAAAAATGCTT
TATTTGTGAAATTTGTGATGCTATTGCTTTATTTGTAACCATTATAAGCTGCAATAAACAAGTTAACAAC
AACAATTGCATTCATTTTATGTTTCAGGTTCAGGGGGAGGTGTGGGAGGTTTTTTCCAACTTTATTATAC
AAAGTTGGCATTATAAAAAAGCATTGCTTATCAATTTGTTGCAACGAACAGGTCACTATCAGTCAAAATA
AAATCATTATTTGGAGCTCCATGGCGTTGTCTAGCAAGGAAGTGAAGAGCTATCCGGATATATATGTATG
TTATCATAACTGTACTGGCTATGTCAGGTGGTAATGACTGTAACGTTACGTTACTCGTTGTAGGCACGAC
ATTGAATATGCTCTTCTCCGCTGTGGCCCGAACGCCTCCCGCTAGCGATGGGATCTCGGCCGCGATATCC
CCTATAGTGAGTCGTATTACATGGTCATAGCTGTTTCCTGGCAGCTCTGGCCCGTGTCTCAAAATCTCTG
ATGTTACATTGCACAAGATAAAAATATATCATCATGAACAATAAAACTGTCTGCTTACATAAACAGTAAT
ACAAGGGGTGTTATGAGCCATATTCAACGGGAAACGTCGAGGCCGCGATTAAATTCCAACATGGATGCTG
ATTTATATGGGTATAAATGGGCTCGCGATAATGTCGGGCAATCAGGTGCGACAATCTATCGCTTGTATGG
GAAGCCCGATGCGCCAGAGTTGTTTCTGAAACATGGCAAAGGTAGCGTTGCCAATGATGTTACAGATGAG
ATGGTCAGACTAAACTGGCTGACGGAATTTATGCCTCTTCCGACCATCAAGCATTTTATCCGTACTCCTG
ATGATGCATGGTTACTCACCACTGCGATCCCCGGAAAAACAGCATTCCAGGTATTAGAAGAATATCCTGA
TTCAGGTGAAAATATTGTTGATGCGCTGGCAGTGTTCCTGCGCCGGTTGCATTCGATTCCTGTTTGTAAT
TGTCCTTTTAACAGCGATCGCGTATTTCGTCTCGCTCAGGCGCAATCACGAATGAATAACGGTTTGGTTG
ATGCGAGTGATTTTGATGACGAGCGTAATGGCTGGCCTGTTGAACAAGTCTGGAAAGAAATGCATAAACT
TTTGCCATTCTCACCGGATTCAGTCGTCACTCATGGTGATTTCTCACTTGATAACCTTATTTTTGACGAG
GGGAAATTAATAGGTTGTATTGATGTTGGACGAGTCGGAATCGCAGACCGATACCAGGATCTTGCCATCC
TATGGAACTGCCTCGGTGAGTTTTCTCCTTCATTACAGAAACGGCTTTTTCAAAAATATGGTATTGATAA
TCCTGATATGAATAAATTGCAGTTTCATTTGATGCTCGATGAGTTTTTCTAATCAGAATTGGTTAATTGG
TTGTAACACTGGCAGAGCATTACGCTGACTTGACGGGACGGCGCAAGCTCATGACCAAAATCCCTTAACG
TGAGTTACGCGTCGTTCCACTGAGCGTCAGACCCCGTAGAAAAGATCAAAGGATCTTCTTGAGATCCTTT
TTTTCTGCGCGTAATCTGCTGCTTGCAAACAAAAAAACCACCGCTACCAGCGGTGGTTTGTTTGCCGGAT
CAAGAGCTACCAACTCTTTTTCCGAAGGTAACTGGCTTCAGCAGAGCGCAGATACCAAATACTGTTCTTC
TAGTGTAGCCGTAGTTAGGCCACCACTTCAAGAACTCTGTAGCACCGCCTACATACCTCGCTCTGCTAAT
CCTGTTACCAGTGGCTGCTGCCAGTGGCGATAAGTCGTGTCTTACCGGGTTGGACTCAAGACGATAGTTA
CCGGATAAGGCGCAGCGGTCGGGCTGAACGGGGGGTTCGTGCACACAGCCCAGCTTGGAGCGAACGACCT
ACACCGAACTGAGATACCTACAGCGTGAGCTATGAGAAAGCGCCACGCTTCCCGAAGGGAGAAAGGCGGA
CAGGTATCCGGTAAGCGGCAGGGTCGGAACAGGAGAGCGCACGAGGGAGCTTCCAGGGGGAAACGCCTGG
TATCTTTATAGTCCTGTCGGGTTTCGCCACCTCTGACTTGAGCGTCGATTTTTGTGATGCTCGTCAGGGG
GGCGGAGCCTATGGAAAAACGCCAGCAACGCGGCCTTTTTACGGTTCCTGGCCTTTTGCTGGCCTTTTGC
TCACATGTTCTTTCCTGCGTTATCCCCTGATTCTGTGGATAACCGTATTACCGCCTTTGAGTGAGCTGAT
ACCGCTCGCCGCAGCCGAACGACCGAGCGCAGCGAGTCAGTGAGCGAGGA
